>Addgene plasmid #67897 | pmCherry-C1-pmDH | depositor full sequence | sequence record 118093 | pmCherry-C1-pmDH sequence 5721 bps
TAGTTATTAATAGTAATCAATTACGGGGTCATTAGTTCATAGCCCATATATGGAGTTCCGCGTTACATAA
CTTACGGTAAATGGCCCGCCTGGCTGACCGCCCAACGACCCCCGCCCATTGACGTCAATAATGACGTATG
TTCCCATAGTAACGCCAATAGGGACTTTCCATTGACGTCAATGGGTGGAGTATTTACGGTAAACTGCCCA
CTTGGCAGTACATCAAGTGTATCATATGCCAAGTACGCCCCCTATTGACGTCAATGACGGTAAATGGCCC
GCCTGGCATTATGCCCAGTACATGACCTTATGGGACTTTCCTACTTGGCAGTACATCTACGTATTAGTCA
TCGCTATTACCATGGTGATGCGGTTTTGGCAGTACATCAATGGGCGTGGATAGCGGTTTGACTCACGGGG
ATTTCCAAGTCTCCACCCCATTGACGTCAATGGGAGTTTGTTTTGGCACCAAAATCAACGGGACTTTCCA
AAATGTCGTAACAACTCCGCCCCATTGACGCAAATGGGCGGTAGGCGTGTACGGTGGGAGGTCTATATAA
GCAGAGCTGGTTTAGTGAACCGTCAGATCCGCTAGCGCTACCGGTCGCCACCATGGTGAGCAAGGGCGAG
GAGGATAACATGGCCATCATCAAGGAGTTCATGCGCTTCAAGGTGCACATGGAGGGCTCCGTGAACGGCC
ACGAGTTCGAGATCGAGGGCGAGGGCGAGGGCCGCCCCTACGAGGGCACCCAGACCGCCAAGCTGAAGGT
GACCAAGGGTGGCCCCCTGCCCTTCGCCTGGGACATCCTGTCCCCTCAGTTCATGTACGGCTCCAAGGCC
TACGTGAAGCACCCCGCCGACATCCCCGACTACTTGAAGCTGTCCTTCCCCGAGGGCTTCAAGTGGGAGC
GCGTGATGAACTTCGAGGACGGCGGCGTGGTGACCGTGACCCAGGACTCCTCCCTGCAGGACGGCGAGTT
CATCTACAAGGTGAAGCTGCGCGGCACCAACTTCCCCTCCGACGGCCCCGTAATGCAGAAGAAGACCATG
GGCTGGGAGGCCTCCTCCGAGCGGATGTACCCCGAGGACGGCGCCCTGAAGGGCGAGATCAAGCAGAGGC
TGAAGCTGAAGGACGGCGGCCACTACGACGCTGAGGTCAAGACCACCTACAAGGCCAAGAAGCCCGTGCA
GCTGCCCGGCGCCTACAACGTCAACATCAAGTTGGACATCACCTCCCACAACGAGGACTACACCATCGTG
GAACAGTACGAACGCGCCGAGGGCCGCCACTCCACCGGCGGCATGGACGAGCTGTACAAGTCCCGGGGGG
GGCACAAAGGGGGTCGCTGTGCCTGTCCCCGTGTGATCCGAAAAGTGCTGGCAAAATGCGGCTGCTGCTT
CGCCCGGGGGGGACGTGAATCCTATTCCATTGCGGGCAGTGAGGGGAGTATATCGGCTTCTGCTGCCTCC
GGTCTGGCTGCCCCCTCTGGCCCCAGCTCTGGCCTCAGCTCTGGCCCCTGTTCCCCAGGCCCCCCAGGGC
CCGTCAGTGGCCTGAGGAGATGGTTGGATCATTCCAAACATTGTCTCAGTGTGGAAACTGAGGCAGACAG
TGGTCAGGCAGGACCATATGAGAACTGGATGTTGGAGCCAGCTCTAGCCACAGGAGAGGAGCTGCCGGAA
CTGACCTTGCTGACCACACTGTTGGAGGGCCCTGGAGATAAGACGCAGCCACCTGAAGAGGAGACTTTGT
CCCAAGCCCCTGAGAGTGAGGAGGAACAGAAGAAGAAGGCTCTGGAAAGGAGTATGTATGTCCTGAGTGA
ACTGGTAGAAACAGAGAAAATGTACGTGGACGACTTGGGGCAGATTGTGGAGGGTTATATGGCCACCATG
GCTGCTCAGGGGGTCCCCGAGAGTCTTCGAGGCCGTGACAGGATTGTGTTTGGGAATATCCAGCAAATCT
ATGAGTGGCACCGAGACTATTTCTTGCAAGAGCTACAACGGTGTCTGAAAGATCCTGATTGGCTGGCTCA
GCTATTCATCAAACACGAGCGCCGGCTGCATATGTATGTGGTGTACTGTCAGAATAAGCCCAAGTCAGAG
CATGTGGTGTCAGAGTTTGGGGACAGCTACTTTGAGGAGCTCCGGCAGCAGCTGGGGCACCGCCTGCAGC
TGAACGACCTCCTCATCAAACCTGTGCAGCGGATCATGAAATACCAGCTGCTGCTCAAGGATTTTCTCAA
GTATTACAATAGAGCTGGGATGGATACTGCAGACCTAGAGCAAGCTGTGGAGGTCATGTGCTTTGTGCCC
AAGCGCTGCAACGATATGATGACGCTGGGGAGATTGCGGGGATTTGAGGGCTAAGGTACCGCGGGCCCGG
GATCCACCGGATCTAGATAACTGATCATAATCAGCCATACCACATTTGTAGAGGTTTTACTTGCTTTAAA
AAACCTCCCACACCTCCCCCTGAACCTGAAACATAAAATGAATGCAATTGTTGTTGTTAACTTGTTTATT
GCAGCTTATAATGGTTACAAATAAAGCAATAGCATCACAAATTTCACAAATAAAGCATTTTTTTCACTGC
ATTCTAGTTGTGGTTTGTCCAAACTCATCAATGTATCTTAACGCGTAAATTGTAAGCGTTAATATTTTGT
TAAAATTCGCGTTAAATTTTTGTTAAATCAGCTCATTTTTTAACCAATAGGCCGAAATCGGCAAAATCCC
TTATAAATCAAAAGAATAGACCGAGATAGGGT
[37 nt withheld, positions 2763-2799]
AAAGAACGTGGACTCCAACGTCAAAGG
[49 nt withheld, positions 2827-2875]
T
[91 nt withheld, positions 2877-2967]
G
[124 nt withheld, positions 2969-3092]
CAGGTGGCACTTTTCGGGGAAATGTGCGCGGAACCCCTATTTGTTTATTTTTCTAAATACATTCAAATAT
GTATCCGCTCATGAGACAATAACCCTGATAAATGCTTCAATAATATTGAAAAAGGAAGAGTCCTGAGGCG
GAAAGAACCAGCTGTGGAATGTGTGTCAGTTAGGGTGTGGAAAGTCCCCAGGCTCCCCAGCAGGCAGAAG
TATGCAAAGCATGCATCTCAATTAGTCAGCAACCAGGTGTGGAAAGTCCCCAGGCTCCCCAGCAGGCAGA
AGTATGCAAAGCATGCATCTCAATTAGTCAGCAACCATAGTCCCGCCCCTAACTCCGCCCATCCCGCCCC
TAACTCCGCCCAGTTCCGCCCATTCTCCGCCCCATGGCTGACTAATTTTTTTTATTTATGCAGAGGCCGA
GGCCGCCTCGGCCTCTGAGCTATTCCAGAAGTAGTGAGGAGGCTTTTTTGGAGGCCTAGGCTTTTGCAAA
GATCGATCAAGAGACAGGATGAGGATCGTTTCGCATGATTGAACAAGATGGATTGCACGCAGGTTCTCCG
GCCGCTTGGGTGGAGAGGCTATTCGGCTATGACTGGGCACAACAGACAATCGGCTGCTCTGATGCCGCCG
TGTTCCGGCTGTCAGCGCAGGGGCGCCCGGTTCTTTTTGTCAAGACCGACCTGTCCGGTGCCCTGAATGA
ACTGCAAGACGAGGCAGCGCGGCTATCGTGGCTGGCCACGACGGGCGTTCCTTGCGCAGCTGTGCTCGAC
GTTGTCACTGAAGCGGGAAGGGACTGGCTGCTATTGGGCGAAGTGCCGGGGCAGGATCTCCTGTCATCTC
ACCTTGCTCCTGCCGAGAAAGTATCCATCATGGCTGATGCAATGCGGCGGCTGCATACGCTTGATCCGGC
TACCTGCCCATTCGACCACCAAGCGAAACATCGCATCGAGCGAGCACGTACTCGGATGGAAGCCGGTCTT
GTCGATCAGGATGATCTGGACGAAGAGCATCAGGGGCTCGCGCCAGCCGAACTGTTCGCCAGGCTCAAGG
CGAGCATGCCCGACGGCGAGGATCTCGTCGTGACCCATGGCGATGCCTGCTTGCCGAATATCATGGTGGA
AAATGGCCGCTTTTCTGGATTCATCGACTGTGGCCGGCTGGGTGTGGCGGACCGCTATCAGGACATAGCG
TTGGCTACCCGTGATATTGCTGAAGAGCTTGGCGGCGAATGGGCTGACCGCTTCCTCGTGCTTTACGGTA
TCGCCGCTCCCGATTCGCAGCGCATCGCCTTCTATCGCCTTCTTGACGAGTTCTTCTGAGCGGGACTCTG
GGGTTCGAAATGACCGACCAAGCGACGCCCAACCTGCCATCACGAGATTTCGATTCCACCGCCGCCTTCT
ATGAAAGGTTGGGCTTCGGAATCGTTTTCCGGGACGCCGGCTGGATGATCCTCCAGCGCGGGGATCTCAT
GCTGGAGTTCTTCGCCCACCCTAGGGGGAGGCTAACTGAAACACGGAAGGAGACAATACCGGAAGGAACC
CGCGCTATGACGGCAATAAAAAGACAGAATAAAACGCACGGTGTTGGGTCGTTTGTTCATAAACGCGGGG
TTCGGTCCCAGGGCTGGCACTCTGTCGATACCCCACCGAGACCCCATTGGGGCCAATACGCCCGCGTTTC
TTCCTTTTCCCCACCCCACCCCCCAAGTTCGGGTGAAGGCCCAGGGCTCGCAGCCAACGTCGGGGCGGCA
GGCCCTGCCATAGCCTCAGGTTACTCATATATACTTTAGATTGATTTAAAACTTCATTTTTAATTTAAAA
GGATCTAGGTGAAGATCCTTTTTGATAATCTCATGACCAAAATCCCTTAACGTGAGTTTTCGTTCCACTG
AGCGTCAGACCCCGTAGAAAAGATCAAAGGATCTTCTTGAGATCCTTTTTTTCTGCGCGTAATCTGCTGC
TTGCAAACAAAAAAACCACCGCTACCAGCGGTGGTTTGTTTGCCGGATCAAGAGCTACCAACTCTTTTTC
CGAAGGTAACTGGCTTCAGCAGAGCGCAGATACCAAATACTGTCCTTCTAGTGTAGCCGTAGTTAGGCCA
CCACTTCAAGAACTCTGTAGCACCGCCTACATACCTCGCTCTGCTAATCCTGTTACCAGTGGCTGCTGCC
AGTGGCGATAAGTCGTGTCTTACCGGGTTGGACTCAAGACGATAGTTACCGGATAAGGCGCAGCGGTCGG
GCTGAACGGGGGGTTCGTGCACACAGCCCAGCTTGGAGCGAACGACCTACACCGAACTGAGATACCTACA
GCGTGAGCTATGAGAAAGCGCCACGCTTCCCGAAGGGAGAAAGGCGGACAGGTATCCGGTAAGCGGCAGG
GTCGGAACAGGAGAGCGCACGAGGGAGCTTCCAGGGGGAAACGCCTGGTATCTTTATAGTCCTGTCGGGT
TTCGCCACCTCTGACTTGAGCGTCGATTTTTGTGATGCTCGTCAGGGGGGCGGAGCCTATGGAAAAACGC
CAGCAACGCGGCCTTTTTACGGTTCCTGGCCTTTTGCTGGCCTTTTGCTCACATGTTCTTTCCTGCGTTA
TCCCCTGATTCTGTGGATAACCGTATTACCGCCATGCAT
Features (pLannotate 1.2.2; 15 found; start..end, strand, type, name):
     61..364     +  enhancer       CMV enhancer: human cytomegalovirus immediate early enhancer
    365..568     +  promoter       CMV promoter: human cytomegalovirus (CMV) immediate early promoter
    613..1320    +  CDS            mCherry: mCherry is a basic (constitutively fluorescent) red fluorescent protein published in 2004, derived from Discosoma sp.. It is reported to be a very rapidly-maturing monomer with low acid sensitivity.
   1324..2361    +  CDS            ARHGEF25 (fragment): ARHGP_HUMAN - Also known as GEFT. Experimental evidence at protein level: Swiss-Prot protein existence level 1. May play a role in actin cytoskeleton reorganization in different tissues since its activation induces formation of actin stress fibers. It works as a guanine nucleotide exchange factor for Rho family of small GTPases. Links specifically G alpha q/11-coupled receptors to RHOA activation. May be an important regulator of processes involved in axon and dendrite formation. In neurons seems to be an exchange factor primarily for RAC1. Involved in skeletal myogenesis (By similarity). From
   2365..2390    +  misc_feature   MCS (fragment): multiple cloning site
   2402..2486    +  CDS            large T antigen (fragment): large T antigen from SV40 (simian virus 40)
   2509..2630    +  polyA_signal   SV40 poly(A) signal: SV40 polyadenylation signal
   2664..3092    -  rep_origin     f1 ori (sequence partly withheld): f1 bacteriophage origin of replication; arrow indicates direction of (+) strand synthesis
   3119..3223    +  promoter       AmpR promoter: bla
   3225..3582    +  promoter       SV40 promoter: SV40 enhancer and early promoter
   3617..4411    +  CDS            NeoR/KanR: aminoglycoside phosphotransferase from Tn5; aph(3')-II (or nptII); confers resistance to neomycin, kanamycin, and G418 (Geneticin®)
   4432..4584    +  CDS            ble (fragment): BLE_KLEPN - Experimental evidence at protein level: Swiss-Prot protein existence level 1. Binding protein with a strong affinity to the bleomycin family of antibiotics. Binds to CL990; an antimitotic-antibiotic compound. From Klebsiella pneumoniae.
   4643..4690    +  polyA_signal   HSV TK poly(A) signal: herpes simplex virus thymidine kinase polyadenylation signal (Cole and Stacy, 1985)
   4781..4797    -  polyA_signal   bGH poly(A) signal (fragment): bovine growth hormone polyadenylation signal
   5019..5607    +  rep_origin     ori: high-copy-number ColE1/pMB1/pBR322/pUC origin of replication
