[The description below was written by a language model from this plasmid's Addgene catalogue record and pLannotate feature annotations shown in this document.]
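Description:
pmCherry-C1-pmDH is a mammalian expression plasmid built on the Clontech pEGFP-C1 backbone, in which the fluorescent protein coding region has been exchanged for mCherry. It is propagated in E. coli as a high-copy plasmid through a ColE1/pUC-type origin and also carries an f1 phage origin. A single NeoR/KanR gene (Tn5 aminoglycoside phosphotransferase) provides both selections. A bacterial bla-type promoter drives it for kanamycin resistance, and the SV40 enhancer/early promoter drives it for G418 selection in mammalian cells, with the HSV TK polyadenylation signal terminating the cassette. The catalogue lists a total size of 5733 bp, while the annotated depositor sequence is 5721 nt, a minor discrepancy. The short annotations for ble, bGH poly(A) and SV40 large T antigen are probably residual backbone sequence or partial matches rather than functional elements.

The payload is a fusion open reading frame driven by the human CMV immediate early enhancer and promoter and terminated by the SV40 poly(A) signal. mCherry, a monomeric red fluorescent protein, sits at the N-terminus. It is followed directly by a fragment of human ARHGEF25 (p63RhoGEF, also known as GEFT) corresponding to residues 1–347. The record describes this fragment as the plasma-membrane-located DH domain, termed "pmDH". A remnant of the multiple cloning site lies downstream of the fusion. p63RhoGEF is a guanine nucleotide exchange factor that links Gαq/11-coupled receptors to RhoA activation and actin stress fibre formation. The construct lets its membrane-targeted catalytic portion be expressed and visualised in living mammalian cells. According to the record, it comes from work on whether RhoGEF activity confined to the plasma membrane is sufficient for RhoA-mediated actin polymerization.
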