Addgene plasmid #67897: pmCherry-C1-pmDH
Purpose: Expresses a fusion of mCherry with the membrane located DH domain (1-347) of p63RhoGEF in mammalian cells
Depositing lab: Dorus Gadella. Depositing organization: University of Amsterdam. Publication: Plasma membrane restricted RhoGEF activity is sufficient for RhoA-mediated actin polymerization. van Unen J, Reinhard NR, Yin T, Wu YI, Postma M, Gadella TW, Goedhart J. Sci Rep. 2015 Oct 5;5:14693. doi: 10.1038/srep14693. PubMed 26435194.
Backbone
  Vector backbone: pEGFP-C1
  Backbone manufacturer: Clontech
  Backbone size w/o insert (bp): 4000
  Total vector size (bp): 5733
  Vector type: Mammalian Expression
  Selectable markers: Neomycin (select with G418)
Growth in bacteria
  Bacterial resistance: Kanamycin, 50 μg/mL
  Growth temperature: 37°C
  Growth strain: DH5alpha
  Copy number: High Copy
Gene/Insert
  Gene/Insert name: mCherry-pmDH (alt name: p63RhoGEF(1-347))
  Species: Synthetic
  Insert size (bp): 1798
  Promoter: CMV
  Cloning method: Restriction Enzyme; 5′ cloning site AgeI (not destroyed); 3′ cloning site BamHI (not destroyed)
  Sequencing primers: 5′ CMV
Terms and licenses: Academic/Nonprofit Terms; Industry Terms: Not Available to Industry
How to cite: pmCherry-C1-pmDH was a gift from Dorus Gadella (Addgene plasmid # 67897 ; http://n2t.net/addgene:67897 ; RRID:Addgene_67897)
