>Addgene plasmid #67897 | pmCherry-C1-pmDH | addgene partial sequence | sequence record 129069 | SV40pA-R 5'-GAAATTTGTGATGCTATTGC-3'
AAGTTAACAACAACAATTGCATTCATTTTATGTTTCAGGTTCAGGGGGAGGTGTGGGAGGTTTTTTAAAG
CAAGTAAAACCTCTACAAATGTGGTATGGCTGATTATGATCAGTTATCTAGATCCGGTGGATCCCGGGCC
CGCGGTACCTTAGCCCTCAAATCCCCGCAATCTCCCCAGCGTCATCATATCGTTGCAGCGCTTGGGCACA
AAGCACATGACCTCCACAGCTTGCTCTAGGTCTGCAGTATCCATCCCAGCTCTATTGTAATACTTGAGAA
AATCCTTGAGCAGCAGCTGGTATTTCATGATCCGCTGCACAGGTTTGATGAGGAGGTCGTTCAGCTGCAG
GCGGTGCCCCAGCTGCTGCCGGAGCTCCTCAAAGTAGCTGTCCCCAAACTCTGACACCACATGCTCTGAC
TTGGGCTTATTCTGACAGTACACCACATACATATGCAGCCGGCGCTCGTGTTTGATGAATAGCTGAGCCA
GCCAATCAGGATCTTTCAGACACCGTTGTAGCTCTTGCAAGAAATAGTCTCGGTGCCACTCATAGATTTG
CTGGATATTCCCAAACACAATCCTGTCACGGCCTCGAAGACTCTCGGGGACCCCCTGAGCAGCCATGGTG
GCCATATAACCCTCCACAATCTGCCCCAAGTCGTCCACGTACATTTTCTCTGTTTCTACCAGTTCACTCA
GGACATACATACTCCTTTCCAGAGCCTTCTTCTTCTGTTCCTCCTCACTCTCAGGG
