>Addgene plasmid #67897 | pmCherry-C1-pmDH | addgene partial sequence | sequence record 129070 | CMV-F 5'-CGCAAATGGGCGGTAGGCGTG-3'
GAGCTGGTTTAGTGAACCGTCAGATCCGCTAGCGCTACCGGTCGCCACCATGGTGAGCAAGGGCGAGGAG
GATAACATGGCCATCATCAAGGAGTTCATGCGCTTCAAGGTGCACATGGAGGGCTCCGTGAACGGCCACG
AGTTCGAGATCGAGGGCGAGGGCGAGGGCCGCCCCTACGAGGGCACCCAGACCGCCAAGCTGAAGGTGAC
CAAGGGTGGCCCCCTGCCCTTCGCCTGGGACATCCTGTCCCCTCAGTTCATGTACGGCTCCAAGGCCTAC
GTGAAGCACCCCGCCGACATCCCCGACTACTTGAAGCTGTCCTTCCCCGAGGGCTTCAAGTGGGAGCGCG
TGATGAACTTCGAGGACGGCGGCGTGGTGACCGTGACCCAGGACTCCTCCCTGCAGGACGGCGAGTTCAT
CTACAAGGTGAAGCTGCGCGGCACCAACTTCCCCTCCGACGGCCCCGTAATGCAGAAGAAGACCATGGGC
TGGGAGGCCTCCTCCGAGCGGATGTACCCCGAGGACGGCGCCCTGAAGGGCGAGATCAAGCAGAGGCTGA
AGCTGAAGGACGGCGGCCACTACGACGCTGAGGTCAAGACCACCTACAAGGCCAAGAAGCCCGTGCAGCT
GCCCGGCGCCTACAACGTCAACATCAAGTTGGACATCACCTCCCACAACGAGGACTACACCATCGTGGAA
CAGTACGAACGCGCCGAGGGCCGCCACTCCACCGGCGGCATGGACGAGCTGTACAAGTCCCGGGGGGGGC
ACAAAGGGGGTCGCTGTGCCTGTCCCCGTGTGATCCGAAAAGTGCTGGCAAAATGCGGCTGCTGCTTCGC
CCGGGGGGG
